Addgene plasmid #170849: pAAV-VTKD4
Purpose: (Empty Backbone) AAV backbone for Cre- and Flp-dependent transgene expression (CRE-ON / FLP-ON) of any transgene in cortical interneurons under the control of the Dlx enhancer.
Depositing lab: Jordane Dimidschstein. Depositing organization: Broad Institute. Publication: A versatile viral toolkit for functional discovery in the nervous system. Pouchelon G, Vergara J, McMahon J, Gorissen BL, Lin JD, Vormstein-Schneider D, Niehaus JL, Burbridge TJ, Wester JC, Sherer M, Fernandez-Otero M, Allaway KC, Pelkey K, Chittajallu R, McBain CJ, Fan M, Nasse JS, Wildenberg GA, Fishell G, Dimidschstein J. Cell Rep Methods. 2022 May 26;2(6):100225. doi: 10.1016/j.crmeth.2022.100225. eCollection 2022 Jun 20. PubMed 35784651.
Backbone
  Vector backbone: pAAV-VTKD4
  Vector type: Mammalian Expression, AAV
Growth in bacteria
  Bacterial resistance: Ampicillin, 100 μg/mL
  Growth temperature: 37°C
  Growth strain: NEB Stable
  Copy number: High Copy
Gene/Insert
  Gene/Insert name: None
Terms and licenses: Academic/Nonprofit Terms; Industry Terms: Not Available to Industry
How to cite: pAAV-VTKD4 was a gift from Jordane Dimidschstein (Addgene plasmid # 170849 ; http://n2t.net/addgene:170849 ; RRID:Addgene_170849)
