[The description below was written by a language model from this plasmid's Addgene catalogue record and pLannotate feature annotations shown in this document.]
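Description:
pAAV-VTKD4 is an empty adeno-associated virus transfer backbone (5,880 nt) for intersectional, Cre- and Flp-dependent (CRE-ON / FLP-ON) expression of a user-supplied transgene in cortical interneurons. It carries no insert. In bacteria it replicates from a high-copy ColE1/pUC-type origin and is selected with ampicillin through the bla gene and its promoter. An f1 phage origin is also present. The expression cassette lies between AAV2 inverted terminal repeats, which allow it to be packaged into recombinant AAV. The right-hand ITR is annotated in full, while only short fragments of the left one were detected.

According to the catalogue entry, expression is driven by the Dlx enhancer. This element was not called by the automated annotation; it would be expected in the unannotated stretch between the left ITR and a chimeric β-globin/immunoglobulin intron, but the record does not confirm that. Downstream of the intron, two minimal FRT sites in the same orientation flank a transcriptional stop block built from several polyadenylation signals (synthetic, hGH, HSV TK and a bGH fragment). Flp excises this block and lets transcription read through. Next comes a DIO/FLEx-style module: a lox2272/loxP pair and an oppositely oriented lox2272/loxP pair bracket a pUC-type multiple cloning site. A transgene cloned there in the antisense orientation is flipped and locked into the sense orientation by Cre. A WPRE and a bGH polyadenylation signal follow to boost transcript stability and terminate the message.

Both recombinases are therefore required for expression, and enhancer specificity adds a third restriction. The backbone suits targeting of interneuron subpopulations defined by combined Cre and Flp driver lines.
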