Features (pLannotate 1.2.2; 26 found; start..end, strand, type, name):
    363..390     +  repeat_region  AAV2 ITR (fragment): inverted terminal repeat of adeno-associated virus serotype 2 inverted
    419..446     +  repeat_region  AAV2 ITR (fragment): inverted terminal repeat of adeno-associated virus serotype 2 inverted
   1224..1356    +  intron         chimeric intron: chimera between introns from human β-globin and immunoglobulin heavy chain genes
   1399..1432    +  protein_bind   FRT (minimal): supports FLP-mediated excision but not integration (Turan and Bode, 2011) FLP recombinase from the Saccharomyces cerevisiae 2μ plasmid
   1478..1526    +  polyA_signal   poly(A) signal: synthetic polyadenylation signal
   1535..2011    +  polyA_signal   hGH poly(A) signal: human growth hormone polyadenylation signal
   2090..2138    +  polyA_signal   HSV TK poly(A) signal: herpes simplex virus thymidine kinase polyadenylation signal (Cole and Stacy, 1985)
   2229..2245    -  polyA_signal   bGH poly(A) signal (fragment): bovine growth hormone polyadenylation signal
   2298..2331    +  protein_bind   FRT (minimal): supports FLP-mediated excision but not integration (Turan and Bode, 2011) FLP recombinase from the Saccharomyces cerevisiae 2μ plasmid
   2338..2371    +  protein_bind   lox2272: Cre-mediated recombination occurs in the 8-bp core sequence (GGATACTT). lox2272 sites are compatible with each other, but incompatible with loxP or loxN sites (Lee and Saito, 1988). Cre recombinase
   2372..2421    -  intron         β-globin intron (fragment): internally truncated intron from human β-globin
   2422..2455    +  protein_bind   loxP: Cre-mediated recombination occurs in the 8-bp core sequence (GCATACAT). Cre recombinase
   2470..2526    +  misc_feature   MCS: pUC18/19 multiple cloning site
   2546..2579    -  protein_bind   lox2272: Cre-mediated recombination occurs in the 8-bp core sequence (GGATACTT). lox2272 sites are compatible with each other, but incompatible with loxP or loxN sites (Lee and Saito, 1988). Cre recombinase
   2580..2629    -  intron         β-globin intron (fragment): internally truncated intron from human β-globin
   2630..2663    -  protein_bind   loxP: Cre-mediated recombination occurs in the 8-bp core sequence (GCATACAT). Cre recombinase
   2672..3260    +  misc_feature   WPRE: woodchuck hepatitis virus posttranscriptional regulatory element
   3268..3492    +  polyA_signal   bGH poly(A) signal: bovine growth hormone polyadenylation signal
   3494..3634    +  repeat_region  AAV2 ITR: inverted terminal repeat of adeno-associated virus serotype 2 inverted
   3639..3690    -  misc_feature   bom (fragment): basis of mobility region from pBR322
   3709..4164    +  rep_origin     f1 ori (sequence partly withheld): f1 bacteriophage origin of replication; arrow indicates direction of (+) strand synthesis
   4165..4214    -  misc_feature   bom (fragment): basis of mobility region from pBR322
   4316..4351    -  CDS            rop (fragment): Rop protein, which maintains plasmids at low copy number; rop
   4446..4550    +  promoter       AmpR promoter: bla
   4551..5411    +  CDS            AmpR: β-lactamase; bla; confers resistance to ampicillin, carbenicillin, and related antibiotics
   5582..290     +  rep_origin     ori (across the origin): high-copy-number ColE1/pMB1/pBR322/pUC origin of replication
>Addgene plasmid #170849 | pAAV-VTKD4 | addgene full sequence | sequence record 337186 | Addgene NGS Result
AGGCGCAGCGGTCGGGCTGAACGGGGGGTTCGTGCACACAGCCCAGCTTGGAGCGAACGACCTACACCGA
ACTGAGATACCTACAGCGTGAGCTATGAGAAAGCGCCACGCTTCCCGAAGGGAGAAAGGCGGACAGGTAT
CCGGTAAGCGGCAGGGTCGGAACAGGAGAGCGCACGAGGGAGCTTCCAGGGGGAAACGCCTGGTATCTTT
ATAGTCCTGTCGGGTTTCGCCACCTCTGACTTGAGCGTCGATTTTTGTGATGCTCGTCAGGGGGGCGGAG
CCTATGGAAAAACGCCAGCAACGCGGCCTTTTTACGGTTCCTGGCCTTTTGCTGGCCTTTTGCTCACATG
TCCTGCAGGCAGCTGCGCGCTCGCTCGCTCACTGAGGCCGCCCGGGCGTCGGGCGACCTTTGGTCGCCCG
GCCTCAGTGAGCGAGCGAGCGCGCAGAGAGGGAGTGGCCAACTCCATCACTAGGGGTTCCTGCTAGACTG
CAGAGGGCCCGCGGCCGCACGCGTTTATTCAGAATGTTATGCACTCACAGTGGTTTGGCATGCATCTGGT
GAATTTTTTTTAACGAAAAATTAGTGTTGGTTTCGATGTATGGTAGCATTCTCCCTAACGTAATTTGAAT
AATTCAGCAAAGCCCCACTACCAGCTGTACTTCTGCAGCCTCTTCCATTCTTTTCAGCATTATAATTTTG
GTTAATTTTCAATTTTAGGTCCTACGTCTCTGCAATTTGTGTATGAATAACAGAATAATTTCCCTCTTTT
GTTTCGCCTTTCCTGTTCCTGAATCTAAATAAAGATGGCTTTTTAGTATTAAAAGTGGAAGAAAATTACA
GGTAATTATCTTTGACGGTAAAAACGCTGTAATCAGCGGGCTACATGAAAAATTACTCTAATTATGGCTG
CATTTAAGAGAATGGAAAAAAACCTTCTTGTGGATAAAAACCTTAAATTGTCCCCAATGTCTGCTTCAAA
TTGGATGGCACTGCAGCTGGAGGCTTTGTTCAGAATTGATCCTGGGGAGCTACGAACCCAAAGTTTCACA
GTAGGAAGCTAGATATCGTTTAAACTTCCTGCAGCCCGGGCTGGGCATAAAAGTCAGGGCAGAGCCATCT
ATTGCTTACATTTGCTTCTAGCCTGCAAGTCGAGGAGCGCAGCCTTCCAGAAGCAGAGCGCGGCGCCTTA
AGCTGCAGAAGTTGGTCGTGAGGCACTGGGCACGTAAGTATCAAGGTTACAAGACAGGTTTAAGGAGACC
AATAGAAACTGGGCTTGTCGAGACAGAGAAGACTCTTGCGTTTCTGATAGGCACCTATTGGTCTTACTGA
CATCCACTTTGCCTTTCTCTCCACAGGTGTCCACTCCCAGTTCAATTACAGCTCTTAAGAAAGCTAGCGA
AGTTCCTATTCTCTAGAAAGTATAGGAACTTCCCTCAGCACCATGGCTAGCGGCAGCCTCGGAGTTTGAA
TAGATAGAATAAAATATCTTTATTTTCATTCCATCTGTGTGTTGGTTTTTTGTGTGAGATCTACGGGTGG
CATCCCTGTGACCCCTCCCCAGTGCCTCTCCTGGCCCTGGAAGTTGCCACTCCAGTGCCCACCAGCCTTG
TCCTAATAAAATTAAGTTGCATCATTTTGTCTGACTAGGTGTCCTTCTATAATATTATGGGGTGGAGGGG
GGTGGTATGGAGCAAGGGGCAAGTTGGGAAGACAACCTGTAGGGCCTGCGGGGTCTATTGGGAACCAAGC
TGGAGTGCAGTGGCACAATCTTGGCTCACTGCAATCTCCGCCTCCTGGGTTCAAGCGATTCTCCTGCCTC
AGGCTCCCGAGTTGTTGGGATTCCAGGCATGCATGACCAGGCTCAGCTAATTTTTGTTTTTTTGGTAGAG
ACGGGGTTTCACCATATTGGCCAGGCTGGTCTCCAACTCCTAATCTCAGGTGATCTACCCACCTTGGCCT
CCCAAATTGCTGGGATTACAGGCGTGAACCACTGCTCCCTTCCCTGTCCTTCTGCCTCAGCTAATTGAGT
AGGGGGGAGGCTAACTGAAACACGGAAGGAGACAATACCGGAAGGAACCCGCGCTATGACGGCAATAAAA
AGACAGAATAAAACGCACGGGTGTTGGGTCGTTTGTTCATAAACGCGGGGTTCGGTCCCAGGGCTGGCAC
TCTGTCGATACCCCACCGAGACCCCATTGGGGCCAATACGCCCGCGTTTCTTCCTTTTCCCCACCCCACC
CCCCAAGTTCGGGTGAAGGCCCAGGGCTCGCAGCCAACGTCGGGGCGGCAGGCCGTGGAAGTTCCTATTC
TCTAGAAAGTATAGGAACTTCTCCGGAATAACTTCGTATAGGATACTTTATACGAAGTTATGCAGAATGG
TAGCTGGATTGTAGCTGCTATTAGCAATATGAAACCTCTTAATAACTTCGTATAGCATACATTATACGAA
GTTATAACGCGCCACTAGTGAATTCGAGCTCGGTACCCGGGGATCCTCTAGAGTCGACCTGCAGGCATGC
AAGCTTTACTAGTGGTGGCGCTAGCATAACTTCGTATAAAGTATCCTATACGAAGTTATTTGCCTTAACC
CAGAAATTATCACTGTTATTCTTTAGAATGGTGCAAAGAATAACTTCGTATAATGTATGCTATACGAAGT
TATGGCGCGCCAATCAACCTCTGGATTACAAAATTTGTGAAAGATTGACTGGTATTCTTAACTATGTTGC
TCCTTTTACGCTATGTGGATACGCTGCTTTAATGCCTTTGTATCATGCTATTGCTTCCCGTATGGCTTTC
ATTTTCTCCTCCTTGTATAAATCCTGGTTGCTGTCTCTTTATGAGGAGTTGTGGCCCGTTGTCAGGCAAC
GTGGCGTGGTGTGCACTGTGTTTGCTGACGCAACCCCCACTGGTTGGGGCATTGCCACCACCTGTCAGCT
CCTTTCCGGGACTTTCGCTTTCCCCCTCCCTATTGCCACGGCGGAACTCATCGCCGCCTGCCTTGCCCGC
TGCTGGACAGGGGCTCGGCTGTTGGGCACTGACAATTCCGTGGTGTTGTCGGGGAAGCTGACGTCCTTTC
CATGGCTGCTCGCCTGTGTTGCCACCTGGATTCTGCGCGGGACGTCCTTCTGCTACGTCCCTTCGGCCCT
CAATCCAGCGGACCTTCCTTCCCGCGGCCTGCTGCCGGCTCTGCGGCCTCTTCCGCGTCTTCGCCTTCGC
CCTCAGACGAGTCGGATCTCCCTTTGGGCCGCCTCCCCGCCTGGATCCTGTGCCTTCTAGTTGCCAGCCA
TCTGTTGTTTGCCCCTCCCCCGTGCCTTCCTTGACCCTGGAAGGTGCCACTCCCACTGTCCTTTCCTAAT
AAAATGAGGAAATTGCATCGCATTGTCTGAGTAGGTGTCATTCTATTCTGGGGGGTGGGGTGGGGCAGGA
CAGCAAGGGGGAGGATTGGGAAGACAATAGCAGGCATGCTGGGGATGCGGTGGGCTCTATGGCAGGAACC
CCTAGTGATGGAGTTGGCCACTCCCTCTCTGCGCGCTCGCTCGCTCACTGAGGCCGGGCGACCAAAGGTC
GCCCGACGCCCGGGCTTTGCCCGGGCGGCCTCAGTGAGCGAGCGAGCGCGCAGCTGCCTGCAGGGGCGCC
TGATGCGGTATTTTCTCCTTACGCATCTGTGCGGTATTTCACACCGCATA
[95 nt withheld, positions 3691-3785]
T
[46 nt withheld, positions 3787-3832]
C
[141 nt withheld, positions 3834-3974]
CCTTTGACGTTGGAGTCCACGTTCTTT
[37 nt withheld, positions 4002-4038]
ACTCTATCTCGGGCTATTCTTTTGATTTATAAGGGATTTTGCCGATTTCGGTCTATTGGTTAAAAAATGA
GCTGATTTAACAAAAATTTAACGCGAATTTTAACAAAATATTAACGTTTACAATTTTATGGTGCACTCTC
AGTACAATCTGCTCTGATGCCGCATAGTTAAGCCAGCCCCGACACCCGCCAACACCCGCTGACGCGCCCT
GACGGGCTTGTCTGCTCCCGGCATCCGCTTACAGACAAGCTGTGACCGTCTCCGGGAGCTGCATGTGTCA
GAGGTTTTCACCGTCATCACCGAAACGCGCGAGACGAAAGGGCCTCGTGATACGCCTATTTTTATAGGTT
AATGTCATGATAATAATGGTTTCTTAGACGTCAGGTGGCACTTTTCGGGGAAATGTGCGCGGAACCCCTA
TTTGTTTATTTTTCTAAATACATTCAAATATGTATCCGCTCATGAGACAATAACCCTGATAAATGCTTCA
ATAATATTGAAAAAGGAAGAGTATGAGTATTCAACATTTCCGTGTCGCCCTTATTCCCTTTTTTGCGGCA
TTTTGCCTTCCTGTTTTTGCTCACCCAGAAACGCTGGTGAAAGTAAAAGATGCTGAAGATCAGTTGGGTG
CACGAGTGGGTTACATCGAACTGGATCTCAACAGCGGTAAGATCCTTGAGAGTTTTCGCCCCGAAGAACG
TTTTCCAATGATGAGCACTTTTAAAGTTCTGCTATGTGGCGCGGTATTATCCCGTATTGACGCCGGGCAA
GAGCAACTCGGTCGCCGCATACACTATTCTCAGAATGACTTGGTTGAGTACTCACCAGTCACAGAAAAGC
ATCTTACGGATGGCATGACAGTAAGAGAATTATGCAGTGCTGCCATAACCATGAGTGATAACACTGCGGC
CAACTTACTTCTGACAACGATCGGAGGACCGAAGGAGCTAACCGCTTTTTTGCACAACATGGGGGATCAT
GTAACTCGCCTTGATCGTTGGGAACCGGAGCTGAATGAAGCCATACCAAACGACGAGCGTGACACCACGA
TGCCTGTAGCAATGGCAACAACGTTGCGCAAACTATTAACTGGCGAACTACTTACTCTAGCTTCCCGGCA
ACAATTAATAGACTGGATGGAGGCGGATAAAGTTGCAGGACCACTTCTGCGCTCGGCCCTTCCGGCTGGC
TGGTTTATTGCTGATAAATCTGGAGCCGGTGAGCGTGGGTCTCGCGGTATCATTGCAGCACTGGGGCCAG
ATGGTAAGCCCTCCCGTATCGTAGTTATCTACACGACGGGGAGTCAGGCAACTATGGATGAACGAAATAG
ACAGATCGCTGAGATAGGTGCCTCACTGATTAAGCATTGGTAACTGTCAGACCAAGTTTACTCATATATA
CTTTAGATTGATTTAAAACTTCATTTTTAATTTAAAAGGATCTAGGTGAAGATCCTTTTTGATAATCTCA
TGACCAAAATCCCTTAACGTGAGTTTTCGTTCCACTGAGCGTCAGACCCCGTAGAAAAGATCAAAGGATC
TTCTTGAGATCCTTTTTTTCTGCGCGTAATCTGCTGCTTGCAAACAAAAAAACCACCGCTACCAGCGGTG
GTTTGTTTGCCGGATCAAGAGCTACCAACTCTTTTTCCGAAGGTAACTGGCTTCAGCAGAGCGCAGATAC
CAAATACTGTTCTTCTAGTGTAGCCGTAGTTAGGCCACCACTTCAAGAACTCTGTAGCACCGCCTACATA
CCTCGCTCTGCTAATCCTGTTACCAGTGGCTGCTGCCAGTGGCGATAAGTCGTGTCTTACCGGGTTGGAC
TCAAGACGATAGTTACCGGATA
